>Addgene plasmid #172340 | pAAV-hSyn-BREP | addgene full sequence | sequence record 338898 | Addgene NGS Result
GCGTCCCATTCGCCATTCAGGCTGCGCAACTGTTGGGAAGGGCGATCGGTGCGGGCCTCTTCGCTATTAC
GCCAGCTGCGCGCTCGCTCGCTCACTGAGGCCGCCCGGGCAAAGCCCGGGCGTCGGGCGACCTTTGGTCG
CCCGGCCTCAGTGAGCGAGCGAGCGCGCAGAGAGGGAGTGGCCAACTCCATCACTAGGGGTTCCTTGTAG
TTAATGATTAACCCGCCATGCTACTTATCTACGTAGCCATGCTCTAGGAAGATCCAGGGCCCTGCGTATG
AGTGCAAGTGGGTTTTAGGACCAGGATGAGGCGGGGTGGGGGTGCCTACCTGACGACCGGCCCCGACCCA
CTGGACAAGCACCCAACCCCCATTCCCCAAATTGCGCATCCCCTATCAGAGAGGGGGAGGGGAAACAGGA
TGCGGCGAGGCGCGTGCGCACTGCCAGCTTCAGCACCGCGGACAGTGCCTTCGCCCCCGCCTGGCGGCGC
GCGCCACCGCCGCCTCAGCACTGAAGGCGCGCTGACGTCACTCGCCGGTCCCCCGCAAACTCCCCTTCCC
GGCCACCTTGGTCGCGTCCGCGCCGCCGCCGGCCCAGCCGGACCGCACCACGCGAGGCGCGAGATAGGGG
GGCACGGGCGCGACCATCTGCGCTGCGGCGCCGGCGACTCAGCGCTGCCTCAGTCTGCGGTGGGCAGCGG
AGGAGTCGTGTCGTGCCTGAGAGCGCAGTCCAATTCAAGCTGCTAGCAAGGATCCCGCCACCATGGTGAG
CAAGGGCGAGGCAGTGATCAAGGAGTTCATGCGGTTCAAGGTGCACATGGAGGGCTCCATGAACGGCCAC
GAGTTCGAGATCGAGGGCGAGGGCGAGGGCCGCCCCTACGAGGGCACCCAGACCGCCAAGCTGAAGGTGA
CCAAGGGTGGCCCCCTGCCCTTCTCCTGGGACATCCTGTCCCCTCAGTTCATGTACGGCTCCAGGGCCTT
CATCAAGCACCCCGCCGACATCCCCGACTACTATAAGCAGTCCTTCCCCGAGGGCTTCAAGTGGGAGCGC
GTGATGAACTTCGAGGACGGCGGCGCCGTGACCGTGACCCAGGACACCTCCCTGGAGGACGGCACCCTGA
TCTACAAGGTGAAGCTCCGCGGCACCAACTTCCCTCCTGACGGCCCCGTAATGCAGAAGAAGACAATGGG
CTGGGAAGCGTCCACCGAGCGGTTGTACCCCGAGGACGGCGTGCTGAAGGGCGACATTAAGATGGCCCTG
CGCCTGAAGGACGGCGGCCGCTACCTGGCGGACTTCAAGACCACCTACAAGGCCAAGAAGCCCGTGCAGA
TGCCCGGCGCCTACAACGTCGACCGCAAGTTGGACATCACCTCCCACAACGAGGACTACACCGTGGTGGA
ACAGTACGAACGCTCCGAGGGCCGCCATCTTGATACACTCGAAGATTTCGTTGGGGACTGGCGACAGACA
GCCGGCTACAACTTGAGTCAAGTCCTTGAACAGGGAGGTGTGTCCAGTTTGTTTCAGAATCTCGGGGTGT
CCGTAACTCCGATCCAAAGGATTGTCCTGAGCGGTGAAAATGGGCTGAAGATCGACATCCATGTCATCAT
CCCGTATGAAGGTCTGAGCGGCGACCAAATGGGCCAGATCGAAAAAATTTTTAAGGTGGTGTACCCTGTG
GATAATCATCACTTTAAGGTGATCCTGCACTATGGCACACTGGTAATCGACGGGGTTACGCCGAACATGA
TCGACTATTTCGGACGGCCGTATGAAGGCATCGCCGTGTTCGACGGCAAAAAGATCACTGTAACAGGGAC
CCTGTGGAACGGCAACAAAATTATCGACGAGCGCCTGATCAACCCCGACGGCTCCCTGCTGTTCCGAGTA
ACCATCAACGGAGTGACCGGCTGGCGTCTGCATGAACGCATTCTGGCGTAAAAGCTTATCGATAATCAAC
CTCTGGATTACAAAATTTGTGAAAGATTGACTGGTATTCTTAACTATGTTGCTCCTTTTACGCTATGTGG
ATACGCTGCTTTAATGCCTTTGTATCATGCTATTGCTTCCCGTATGGCTTTCATTTTCTCCTCCTTGTAT
AAATCCTGGTTGCTGTCTCTTTATGAGGAGTTGTGGCCCGTTGTCAGGCAACGTGGCGTGGTGTGCACTG
TGTTTGCTGACGCAACCCCCACTGGTTGGGGCATTGCCACCACCTGTCAGCTCCTTTCCGGGACTTTCGC
TTTCCCCCTCCCTATTGCCACGGCGGAACTCATCGCCGCCTGCCTTGCCCGCTGCTGGACAGGGGCTCGG
CTGTTGGGCACTGACAATTCCGTGGTGTTGTCGGGGAAATCATCGTCCTTTCCTTGGCTGCTCGCCTGTG
TTGCCACCTGGATTCTGCGCGGGACGTCCTTCTGCTACGTCCCTTCGGCCCTCAATCCAGCGGACCTTCC
TTCCCGCGGCCTGCTGCCGGCTCTGCGGCCTCTTCCGCGTCTTCGCCTTCGCCCTCAGACGAGTCGGATC
TCCCTTTGGGCCGCCTCCCCGCATCGATACCGTCGACCTCGACCCGGGCGGCCGCTTCGAGCAGACATGA
TAAGATACATTGATGAGTTTGGACAAACCACAACTAGAATGCAGTGAAAAAAATGCTTTATTTGTGAAAT
TTGTGATGCTATTGCTTTATTTGTAACCATTATAAGCTGCAATAAACAAGTTAACAACAACAATTGCATT
CATTTTATGTTTCAGGTTCAGGGGGAGATGTGGGAGGTTTTTTAAAGCAAGTAAAACCTCTACAAATGTG
GTAAAATCGATAAGGATCTTCCTAGAGCATGGCTACGTAGATAAGTAGCATGGCGGGTTAATCATTAACT
ACAAGGAACCCCTAGTGATGGAGTTGGCCACTCCCTCTCTGCGCGCTCGCTCGCTCACTGAGGCCGGGCG
ACCAAAGGTCGCCCGACGCCCGGGCTTTGCCCGGGCGGCCTCAGTGAGCGAGCGAGCGCGCAGCTGCATT
AATGAATCGGCCAACGCGCGGGGAGAGGCGGTTTGCGTATTGGGCGCTCTTCCGCTTCCTCGCTCACTGA
CTCGCTGCGCTCGGTCGTTCGGCTGCGGCGAGCGGTATCAGCTCACTCAAAGGCGGTAATACGGTTATCC
ACAGAATCAGGGGATAACGCAGGAAAGAACATGTGAGCAAAAGGCCAGCAAAAGGCCAGGAACCGTAAAA
AGGCCGCGTTGCTGGCGTTTTTCCATAGGCTCCGCCCCCCTGACGAGCATCACAAAAATCGACGCTCAAG
TCAGAGGTGGCGAAACCCGACAGGACTATAAAGATACCAGGCGTTTCCCCCTGGAAGCTCCCTCGTGCGC
TCTCCTGTTCCGACCCTGCCGCTTACCGGATACCTGTCCGCCTTTCTCCCTTCGGGAAGCGTGGCGCTTT
CTCATAGCTCACGCTGTAGGTATCTCAGTTCGGTGTAGGTCGTTCGCTCCAAGCTGGGCTGTGTGCACGA
ACCCCCCGTTCAGCCCGACCGCTGCGCCTTATCCGGTAACTATCGTCTTGAGTCCAACCCGGTAAGACAC
GACTTATCGCCACTGGCAGCAGCCACTGGTAACAGGATTAGCAGAGCGAGGTATGTAGGCGGTGCTACAG
AGTTCTTGAAGTGGTGGCCTAACTACGGCTACACTAGAAGAACAGTATTTGGTATCTGCGCTCTGCTGAA
GCCAGTTACCTTCGGAAAAAGAGTTGGTAGCTCTTGATCCGGCAAACAAACCACCGCTGGTAGCGGTGGT
TTTTTTGTTTGCAAGCAGCAGATTACGCGCAGAAAAAAAGGATCTCAAGAAGATCCTTTGATCTTTTCTA
CGGGGTCTGACGCTCAGTGGAACGAAAACTCACGTTAAGGGATTTTGGTCATGAGATTATCAAAAAGGAT
CTTCACCTAGATCCTTTTAAATTAAAAATGAAGTTTTAAATCAATCTAAAGTATATATGAGTAAACTTGG
TCTGACAGTTACCAATGCTTAATCAGTGAGGCACCTATCTCAGCGATCTGTCTATTTCGTTCATCCATAG
TTGCCTGACTCCCCGTCGTGTAGATAACTACGATACGGGAGGGCTTACCATCTGGCCCCAGTGCTGCAAT
GATACCGCGAGACCCACGCTCACCGGCTCCAGATTTATCAGCAATAAACCAGCCAGCCGGAAGGGCCGAG
CGCAGAAGTGGTCCTGCAACTTTATCCGCCTCCATCCAGTCTATTAATTGTTGCCGGGAAGCTAGAGTAA
GTAGTTCGCCAGTTAATAGTTTGCGCAACGTTGTTGCCATTGCTACAGGCATCGTGGTGTCACGCTCGTC
GTTTGGTATGGCTTCATTCAGCTCCGGTTCCCAACGATCAAGGCGAGTTACATGATCCCCCATGTTGTGC
AAAAAAGCGGTTAGCTCCTTCGGTCCTCCGATCGTTGTCAGAAGTAAGTTGGCCGCAGTGTTATCACTCA
TGGTTATGGCAGCACTGCATAATTCTCTTACTGTCATGCCATCCGTAAGATGCTTTTCTGTGACTGGTGA
GTACTCAACCAAGTCATTCTGAGAATAGTGTATGCGGCGACCGAGTTGCTCTTGCCCGGCGTCAATACGG
GATAATACCGCGCCACATAGCAGAACTTTAAAAGTGCTCATCATTGGAAAACGTTCTTCGGGGCGAAAAC
TCTCAAGGATCTTACCGCTGTTGAGATCCAGTTCGATGTAACCCACTCGTGCACCCAACTGATCTTCAGC
ATCTTTTACTTTCACCAGCGTTTCTGGGTGAGCAAAAACAGGAAGGCAAAATGCCGCAAAAAAGGGAATA
AGGGCGACACGGAAATGTTGAATACTCATACTCTTCCTTTTTCAATATTATTGAAGCATTTATCAGGGTT
ATTGTCTCATGAGCGGATACATATTTGAATGTATTTAGAAAAATAAACAAATAGGGGTTCCGCGCACATT
TCCCCGAAAAGTGCCACCTAAATTGTAAGCGTTAATATTTTGTTAAAATTCGCGTTAAATTTTTGTTAAA
TCAGCTCATTTTTTAACCAATAGGCCGAAATCGGCAAAATCCCTTATAAATCAAAAGAATAGACCGAGAT
AGGGT
[37 nt withheld, positions 5116-5152]
AAAGAACGTGGACTCCAACGTCAAAGG
[49 nt withheld, positions 5180-5228]
T
[91 nt withheld, positions 5230-5320]
G
[120 nt withheld, positions 5322-5441]
Features (pLannotate 1.2.2; 15 found; start..end, strand, type, name):
      9..78      -  CDS            lacZα (fragment): LacZα fragment of β-galactosidase; lacZ fragment
     73..205     -  repeat_region  AAV2 ITR (fragment): inverted terminal repeat of adeno-associated virus serotype 2 inverted
    281..728     +  promoter       hSyn promoter: human synapsin I promoter; confers neuron-specific expression (Kügler et al., 2003)
    763..1428    +  CDS            mScarlet-I: mScarlet-I is a basic (constitutively fluorescent) red fluorescent protein published in 2016, derived from synthetic construct. It is reported to be a rapidly-maturing monomer with moderate acid sensitivity.
   1435..1941    +  CDS            Nluc: NanoLuc® luciferase human codon-optimized
   1954..2542    +  misc_feature   WPRE: woodchuck hepatitis virus posttranscriptional regulatory element
   2543..2562    +  misc_feature   MCS (fragment): pBluescript multiple cloning site
   2591..2712    -  polyA_signal   SV40 poly(A) signal: SV40 polyadenylation signal
   2735..2803    -  CDS            large T antigen (fragment): large T antigen from SV40 (simian virus 40)
   2874..3007    +  repeat_region  AAV2 ITR: inverted terminal repeat of adeno-associated virus serotype 2 inverted
   3001..3057    -  CDS            lacI (fragment): lac repressor; lacI; The lac repressor binds to the lac operator to inhibit transcription in E. coli. This inhibition can be relieved by adding lactose or isopropyl-β-D-thiogalactopyranoside (IPTG).
   3240..3828    -  rep_origin     ori: high-copy-number ColE1/pMB1/pBR322/pUC origin of replication
   3999..4859    -  CDS            AmpR: β-lactamase; bla; confers resistance to ampicillin, carbenicillin, and related antibiotics
   4860..4964    -  promoter       AmpR promoter: bla
   5017..4       -  rep_origin     f1 ori (across the origin) (sequence partly withheld): f1 bacteriophage origin of replication; arrow indicates direction of (+) strand synthesis
