[The description below was written by a language model from this plasmid's Addgene catalogue record and pLannotate feature annotations shown in this document.]
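Description:
pAAV-hSyn-BREP is an adeno-associated virus transfer plasmid built on a pAAV backbone for delivering BREP, a synthetic bioluminescent red protein (also recorded as LumiScarlet2 or teScarlet), to neurons. The 5,441 nt plasmid is maintained in E. coli through a high-copy ColE1/pUC-type origin and selected with ampicillin via the β-lactamase gene and its own promoter. An f1 phage origin is also present, along with short lacZα and lacI remnants left over from the cloning backbone. The recommended host is a recombination-deficient strain, which is common for plasmids carrying repeat-rich ITRs.

The expression cassette lies between two AAV2 inverted terminal repeats, which are the cis elements needed for replication and packaging of the intervening DNA into AAV particles when helper functions are supplied in trans. Within them, the human synapsin I promoter confers neuron-specific transcription of the roughly 1.2 kb BREP insert. The feature table annotates this insert as an mScarlet-I-like red fluorescent protein coding region followed almost immediately by a NanoLuc-type luciferase. That layout is consistent with a fusion in which energy from the luciferase reaction is transferred to the red fluorophore to give red-shifted emission, although the record does not detail the specific mutations that distinguish BREP from the parent parts. Downstream, a WPRE enhances transcript stability and expression. An SV40 polyadenylation signal is also annotated, though on the opposite strand along with a fragment of large T antigen sequence.

The associated work concerns a luciferase prosubstrate and a red bioluminescent calcium indicator for imaging neuronal activity in mice. This suggests the construct is used to produce AAV for neuronal expression of the red bioluminescent reporter in vivo.
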