Addgene plasmid #172340: pAAV-hSyn-BREP
Purpose: AAV transfer plasmid for BREP (bioluminescent red protein)
Depositing lab: Huiwang Ai. Depositing organization: University of Virginia. Publication: A luciferase prosubstrate and a red bioluminescent calcium indicator for imaging neuronal activity in mice. Tian X, Zhang Y, Li X, Xiong Y, Wu T, Ai HW. Nat Commun. 2022 Jul 8;13(1):3967. doi: 10.1038/s41467-022-31673-x. PubMed 35803917.
Backbone
  Vector backbone: pAAV
  Vector type: AAV
Growth in bacteria
  Bacterial resistance: Ampicillin, 100 μg/mL
  Growth temperature: 37°C
  Growth strain: NEB Stable
  Copy number: Unknown
Gene/Insert
  Gene/Insert name: BREP (alt name: LumiScarlet2, teScarlet)
  Species: Synthetic
  Insert size (bp): 1179
  Promoter: hSyn promoter
  Cloning method: Gibson Cloning
  Sequencing primers: 5′ ttcccggccaccttggtc
Terms and licenses: Academic/Nonprofit Terms; Industry Terms: Not Available to Industry
Depositor comments: Please visit https://www.biorxiv.org/content/10.1101/2021.12.06.471018v1 for bioRxiv preprint.
How to cite: pAAV-hSyn-BREP was a gift from Huiwang Ai (Addgene plasmid # 172340 ; http://n2t.net/addgene:172340 ; RRID:Addgene_172340)
